>Addgene plasmid #33192 | pDMG12b | depositor partial sequence | sequence record 39343 | T20G5.9 3'UTR - miR-142 site: CacTaCa
GCAACGATTAAATATAGATTCTACCTCTCTGTTTCATTTCATGTGCGATAGTTTCAGATAATTATTTATT
TTATATTTTGTATTTTATGAACGGGTTCGATACTTGTCTTTTTTCGGTTGGAATGCACTACAATACACAG
AATACACGAATTGA
