>Addgene plasmid #33192 | pDMG12b | addgene partial sequence | sequence record 41345 | Rluc-F 5'-ccaggattcttttccaatgc-3'
GAATTTGTCAAAGTAAAAGGTCTTCATTTTTCGCAAGAAGATGCACCTGATGAAATGGGAAAATATATCA
AATCGTTCGTTGAGCGAGTTCTCAAAAATGAACAATAATTCTAGGAGCTCTATACCGGTCTCGATATCAC
TACTAGTGTTCTAGAGCAACGATTAAATATAGATTCTACCTCTCTGTTTCATTTCATGTGCGATAGTTTC
AGATAATTATTTATTTTATATTTTGTATTTTATGAACGGGTTCGATACTTGTCTTTTTTCGGTTGGAATG
CACTACAATACACAGAATACACGAATTGACGGCCGCTTCGAGCAGACATGATAAGATACATTGATGAGTT
TGGACAAACCACAACTAGAATGCAGTGAAAAAAATGCTTTATTTGTGAAATTTGTGATGCTATTGCTTTA
TTTGTAACCATTATAAGCTGCAATAAACAAGTTAACAACAACAATTGCATTCATTTTATGTTTCAGGTTC
AGGGGGAGGTGTGGGAGGTTTTTTAAAGCAAGTAAAACCTCTACAAATGTGGTAAAATCGATAAGGATCC
AGGTGGCACTTTTCGGGGAAATGTGCGCGGAACCCCTATTTGTTTATTTTTCTAAATACATTCAAATATG
TATCCGCTCATGAGACAATAACCCTGATAAATGCTTCAATAATATTGAAAAAGGAAGAGTATGAGTATTC
AACATTTCCGTGTCGCCCTTATTCCCTTTTTTGCGGCATTTTGCCTTCCTGTTTTTGCTCACCCAGAAAC
GCTGGTGAAAGTAAAAGATGCTGAAGATCAGTTGGGTGCACGAGTGGGTTACATCGAACTGGATCTCAAC
AGCGGTAAGATCC
