[The description below was written by a language model from this plasmid's Addgene catalogue record.]
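Description:
pDMG12b is a mammalian luciferase reporter plasmid built on the pIS1 backbone (about 4.1 kb without insert) and designed to measure microRNA-mediated repression through a 3′ untranslated region. It is propagated in E. coli as a high-copy plasmid under ampicillin selection. The record includes no feature table, so the promoter driving the reporter, the polyadenylation signal and the bacterial origin are not stated. The use of an Rluc forward sequencing primer suggests that the backbone-encoded luciferase is Renilla luciferase.

The insert is the 3′UTR of the C. elegans gene T20G5.9, cloned between XbaI and EagI sites, both retained, downstream of the luciferase open reading frame. The catalogue describes luciferase as an N-terminal fusion partner, but because the insert is a UTR, the arrangement is best understood as a luciferase coding sequence followed by the nematode UTR in the same transcript. The UTR then governs the stability and translation of the reporter mRNA. The recorded mutation reads "miR-142 site: CacTaCa", meaning the UTR's microRNA target site has been altered in relation to miR-142. The record does not explain the mixed-case notation, so it cannot be determined whether this version carries a functional miR-142 site or a mismatched control.

The associated study examined how seed-pairing stability and target-site abundance affect the targeting proficiency of lsy-6 and other microRNAs. Constructs of this kind are typically transfected into cultured mammalian cells together with a microRNA, and luciferase output is compared between reporters with intact and disrupted sites to quantify site-specific repression.
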