Addgene plasmid #33192: pDMG12b
Depositing lab: David Bartel. Depositing organization: Whitehead Institute for Biomedical Research. Publication: Weak seed-pairing stability and high target-site abundance decrease the proficiency of lsy-6 and other microRNAs. Garcia DM, Baek D, Shin C, Bell GW, Grimson A, Bartel DP. Nat Struct Mol Biol. 2011 Sep 11;18(10):1139-46. doi: 10.1038/nsmb.2115. PubMed 21909094.
Backbone
  Vector backbone: pIS1
  Backbone manufacturer: Addgene (#12179)
  Backbone size w/o insert (bp): 4085
  Vector type: Mammalian Expression, Luciferase
Growth in bacteria
  Bacterial resistance: Ampicillin, 100 μg/mL
  Growth temperature: 37°C
  Growth strain: DH5alpha
  Copy number: High Copy
Gene/Insert
  Gene/Insert name: T20G5.9 3'UTR
  Species: C. elegans (nematode)
  Mutation: miR-142 site: CacTaCa
  GenBank ID: NM_066860.2
  Entrez Gene: T20G5.9 (a.k.a. T20G5.9)
  Tag / fusion protein: Luciferase (N terminal on backbone)
  Cloning method: Restriction Enzyme; 5′ cloning site XbaI (not destroyed); 3′ cloning site EagI (not destroyed)
  Sequencing primers: 5′ Rluc-F; 3′ EBV Reverse
Terms and licenses: Academic/Nonprofit Terms; Industry Terms: Not Available to Industry
How to cite: pDMG12b was a gift from David Bartel (Addgene plasmid # 33192 ; http://n2t.net/addgene:33192 ; RRID:Addgene_33192)
